>Addgene plasmid #55387 | mCerulean-Rab4a-7 | depositor partial sequence | sequence record 85791 | insert sequence
GACGTCAGATCCGCTAGCGCTACCGGTCGCCACCATGGTGAGCAAGGGCGAGGAGCTGTTCACCGGGGTG
GTGCCCATCCTGGTCGAGCTGGACGGCGACGTAAACGGCCACAAGTTCAGCGTGTCCGGCGAGGGCGAGG
GCGATGCCACCTACGGCAAGCTGACCCTGAAGTTCATCTGCACCACCGGCAAGCTGCCCGTGCCCTGGCC
CACCCTCGTGACCACCCTGACCTGGGGCGTGCAGTGCTTCGCCCGCTACCCCGACCACATGAAGCAGCAC
GACTTCTTCAAGTCCGCCATGCCCGAAGGCTACGTCCAGGAGCGCACCATCTTCTTCAAGGACGACGGCA
ACTACAAGACCCGCGCCGAGGTGAAGTTCGAGGGCGACACCCTGGTGAACCGCATCGAGCTGAAGGGCAT
CGACTTCAAGGAGGACGGCAACATCCTGGGGCACAAGCTGGAGTACAACGCCATCAGCGACAACGTCTAT
ATCACCGCCGACAAGCAGAAGAACGGCATCAAGGCCAACTTCAAGATCCGCCACAACATCGAGGACGGCA
GCGTGCAGCTCGCCGACCACTACCAGCAGAACACCCCCATCGGCGACGGCCCCGTGCTGCTGCCCGACAA
CCACTACCTGAGCACCCAGTCCAAGCTGAGCAAAGACCCCAACGAGAAGCGCGATCACATGGTCCTGCTG
GAGTTCGTGACCGCCGCCGGGATCACTCTCGGCATGGACGAGCTGTACAAGTCCGGACTCAGATCTCGAG
CCATGTCGCAGACGGCCATGTCCGAAACCTACGATTTTTTGTTTAAGTTCTTGGTTATTGGAAATGCAGG
AACTGGCAAATCTTGCTTACTTCATCAGTTTATTGAAAAAAAATTCAAAGATGACTCAAATCATACAATA
GGAGTGGAATTTGGTTCAAAGATAATAAATGTTGGTGGTAAATATGTAAAGTTACAAATATGGGATACAG
CAGGACAAGAACGATTCAGGTCCGTGACGAGAAGTTATTACCGAGGCGCGGCCGGGGCTCTCCTCGTCTA
TGATATCACCAGCCGAGAAACCTACAATGCGCTTACTAATTGGTTAACAGATGCCCGAATGCTGGCGAGC
CAGAACATTGTGATCATCCTTTGTGGAAACAAGAAGGACCTGGATGCAGATCGTGAAGTTACCTTCTTAG
AAGCCTCCAGATTTGCTCAAGAAAATGAGCTGATGTTTTTGGAAACAAGTGCGCTCACAGGGGAGAATGT
AGAAGAGGCTTTTGTACAGTGTGCAAGAAAAATACTTAACAAAATCGAATCAGGTGAGCTGGACCCAGAA
AGAATGGGCTCAGGTATTCAGTACGGAGATGCTGCCTTGAGACAGCTGAGGTCACCGCGGCGCGCACAGG
CCCCGAACGCTCAGGAGTGTGGTTGTTAGGGATCCACCGGATCTAGATAACTGATCATAATCAGCCATAC
CACATT
