>Addgene plasmid #55387 | mCerulean-Rab4a-7 | addgene partial sequence | sequence record 142894 | EGFP-C 5'-CATGGTCCTGCTGGAGTTCGTG-3'
AGTCCGGACTCAGATCTCGAGCCATGTCGCAGACGGCCATGTCCGAAACCTACGATTTTTTGTTTAAGTT
CTTGGTTATTGGAAATGCAGGAACTGGCAAATCTTGCTTACTTCATCAGTTTATTGAAAAAAAATTCAAA
GATGACTCAAATCATACAATAGGAGTGGAATTTGGTTCAAAGATAATAAATGTTGGTGGTAAATATGTAA
AGTTACAAATATGGGATACAGCAGGACAAGAACGATTCAGGTCCGTGACGAGAAGTTATTACCGAGGCGC
GGCCGGGGCTCTCCTCGTCTATGATATCACCAGCCGAGAAACCTACAATGCGCTTACTAATTGGTTAACA
GATGCCCGAATGCTGGCGAGCCAGAACATTGTGATCATCCTTTGTGGAAACAAGAAGGACCTGGATGCAG
ATCGTGAAGTTACCTTCTTAGAAGCCTCCAGATTTGCTCAAGAAAATGAGCTGATGTTTTTGGAAACAAG
TGCGCTCACAGGGGAGAATGTAGAAGAGGCTTTTGTACAGTGTGCAAGAAAAATACTTAACAAAATCGAA
TCAGGTGAGCTGGACCCAGAAAGAATGGGCTCAGGTATTCAGTACGGAGATGCTGCCTTGAGACAGCTGA
GGTCACCGCGGCGCGCACAGGCCCCGAACGCTCAGGAGTGTGGTTGTTAGGGATCCACCGGATCTAGATA
ACTGATCATAATCAGCCATACCACATTTGTAGAGGTTTTACTTGCTTTAAAAAACCTCCCACACCTCCCC
CTGAACCTGAAACATAAAATGAATGCAATTGTTGTTGTTAACTTGTTTAT
