[The description below was written by a language model from this plasmid's Addgene catalogue record.]
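Description:
mCerulean-Rab4a-7 is a mammalian expression plasmid that produces human Rab4a (RAB4A) fused to the cyan fluorescent protein mCerulean. The backbone is an mCerulean vector of about 4.75 kb without the insert, in which the fluorescent protein is carried on the backbone and sits at the N terminus of the fusion, so the Rab4a coding sequence follows it in frame. This orientation leaves the C terminus of the GTPase free, which generally matters for Rab proteins because their C-terminal lipid modification is needed for membrane association. Transcription is driven by the CMV promoter, a strong constitutive promoter for mammalian cells, and the listed 3′ sequencing primer implies an SV40 polyadenylation signal downstream of the open reading frame. The "7" in the name probably refers to the linker between the two fusion partners, but the record does not say so, and the cloning method is listed as unknown.

The plasmid is maintained in E. coli at high copy number under kanamycin selection, and it carries a neomycin resistance marker that allows G418 selection of transfected mammalian cells for stable lines. No feature table is provided, so the origin of replication and other backbone elements are not specified.

The stated purpose is as a localization marker for a Ras-family small GTPase, with mCerulean excitation at 433 nm and emission at 475 nm. Rab4a is generally known to associate with early and recycling endosomes, so the construct is suited to live-cell fluorescence imaging of those compartments and their trafficking, including multicolour experiments alongside spectrally distinct fluorescent fusions.
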