Addgene plasmid #55387: mCerulean-Rab4a-7
Purpose: Localization: Ras GTPase, Excitation: 433, Emission: 475
Depositing lab: Michael Davidson. Depositing organization: Florida State University, Tallahassee.
Backbone
  Vector backbone: mCerulean
  Backbone size w/o insert (bp): 4750
  Vector type: Mammalian Expression
  Selectable markers: Neomycin (select with G418)
Growth in bacteria
  Bacterial resistance: Kanamycin, 50 μg/mL
  Growth temperature: 37°C
  Growth strain: DH5alpha
  Copy number: High Copy
Gene/Insert
  Gene/Insert name: Rab4a (alt name: NM_004578.2)
  Species: H. sapiens (human)
  Entrez Gene: RAB4A (a.k.a. HRES-1, HRES-1/RAB4, HRES1, RAB4)
  Promoter: CMV
  Tag / fusion protein: mCerulean (N terminal on backbone)
  Cloning method: Unknown
  Sequencing primers: 5′ CMV-F; 3′ SV40pA-R
Terms and licenses: Academic/Nonprofit Terms; Industry Terms: Not Available to Industry
Depositor comments: . Excitation = 433; Emission = 475
How to cite: mCerulean-Rab4a-7 was a gift from Michael Davidson (Addgene plasmid # 55387 ; http://n2t.net/addgene:55387 ; RRID:Addgene_55387)
